Addgene plasmid #181820: pBEL1749
Purpose: Expression plasmid for LetB ΔRing 7 (without TM region)
Depositing lab: Gira Bhabha & Damian Ekiert. Depositing organization: NYU Grossman School of Medicine. Publication: Role of Ring6 in the Function of the E. coli MCE Protein LetB. Vieni C, Coudray N, Isom GL, Bhabha G, Ekiert DC. J Mol Biol. 2022 Jan 22;434(7):167463. doi: 10.1016/j.jmb.2022.167463. PubMed 35077766.
Backbone
  Vector backbone: pET21a
  Backbone manufacturer: Novagen
  Backbone size w/o insert (bp): 5523
  Vector type: Bacterial Expression
Growth in bacteria
  Bacterial resistance: Ampicillin, 100 μg/mL
  Growth temperature: 37°C
  Growth strain: DH5alpha
  Copy number: High Copy
Gene/Insert
  Gene/Insert name: LetB (a.k.a. b1834, yebT, ECK1833)
  Species: E. coli
  Mutation: LetB(43-877; delta747-877)-6xHis
  Promoter: T7
  Cloning method: Gibson Cloning
  Sequencing primers: 5′ T7; 3′ T7 Terminal
Terms and licenses: Academic/Nonprofit Terms; Industry Terms: Not Available to Industry
How to cite: pBEL1749 was a gift from Gira Bhabha & Damian Ekiert (Addgene plasmid # 181820 ; http://n2t.net/addgene:181820 ; RRID:Addgene_181820)
