[The description below was written by a language model from this plasmid's Addgene catalogue record and pLannotate feature annotations shown in this document.]
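Description:
pBEL1749 is a bacterial expression plasmid built on the Novagen pET21a backbone for producing a truncated, soluble form of the E. coli MCE protein LetB (also known as YebT). It is propagated in E. coli under ampicillin selection through the bla gene and its promoter, and it replicates from a ColE1/pMB1-type origin. The backbone also retains the pBR322-derived bom region and the rop gene, although the catalogue entry lists the plasmid as high copy. An f1 phage origin is present as well. The automated annotation also reports a loxP site, a short multiple-cloning-site fragment, tetracycline-resistance gene fragments and a small fragment called as a T7 gene 10-derived solubility tag near the terminator. These appear to be backbone remnants or incidental matches, and the record assigns them no function.

The insert, introduced by Gibson cloning, encodes LetB residues 43–877 with residues 747–877 deleted. This removes both the N-terminal transmembrane region and the seventh MCE ring ("ΔRing 7"). The catalogue describes a 6xHis tag on the protein, which would allow metal-affinity purification, but the feature table does not annotate it separately. Transcription is driven by a T7 promoter immediately followed by a lac operator and ends at the T7 terminator. The plasmid-borne lacI gene supplies repressor, so expression stays off until it is induced with IPTG in a host that provides T7 RNA polymerase. According to the associated publication record, the construct belongs to work on how individual rings contribute to LetB function. It is suited to making recombinant ring-deletion protein for biochemical or structural comparison with other LetB variants.
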