Features (pLannotate 1.2.2; 19 found; start..end, strand, type, name):
     12..440     +  rep_origin     f1 ori (sequence partly withheld): f1 bacteriophage origin of replication; arrow indicates direction of (+) strand synthesis
    542..575     +  protein_bind   loxP: Cre-mediated recombination occurs in the 8-bp core sequence (GCATACAT). Cre recombinase
    605..623     +  misc_feature   MCS (fragment): pBluescript multiple cloning site
    654..758     +  promoter       AmpR promoter: bla
    759..1619    +  CDS            AmpR: β-lactamase; bla; confers resistance to ampicillin, carbenicillin, and related antibiotics
   1790..2378    +  rep_origin     ori: high-copy-number ColE1/pMB1/pBR322/pUC origin of replication
   2564..2703    -  misc_feature   bom: basis of mobility region from pBR322
   2805..2996    -  CDS            rop: Rop protein, which maintains plasmids at low copy number; rop
   3013..3393    +  CDS            YPB1_ECOLX: Protein predicted: Swiss-Prot protein existence level 4. From Escherichia coli.
   3465..3756    -  CDS            TcR (fragment): tetracycline efflux protein; tet; confers resistance to tetracycline
   3771..3792    -  protein_bind   CAP binding site: CAP binding activates transcription in the presence of cAMP. E. coli catabolite activator protein
   3805..4887    -  CDS            lacI: lac repressor; lacI; The lac repressor binds to the lac operator to inhibit transcription in E. coli. This inhibition can be relieved by adding lactose or isopropyl-β-D-thiogalactopyranoside (IPTG).
   4888..4965    -  promoter       lacI promoter: lacI
   4973..5252    -  CDS            TcR (fragment): tetracycline efflux protein; tet; confers resistance to tetracycline
   5274..5292    +  promoter       T7 promoter: promoter for bacteriophage T7 RNA polymerase
   5293..5317    +  protein_bind   lac operator: The lac repressor binds to the lac operator to inhibit transcription in E. coli. This inhibition can be relieved by adding lactose or isopropyl-β-D-thiogalactopyranoside (IPTG). lac repressor encoded by lacI
   5366..7480    +  CDS            yebT (fragment): YEBT_ECOLI - Experimental evidence at protein level: Swiss-Prot protein existence level 1. Component of a transport pathway that contributes to membrane integrity (PubMed:27795327). May directly span the intermembrane space, facilitating the transport of substrates across the periplasm (Probable). From Escherichia coli (strain K12).
   7516..7565    +  CDS            SET1 (fragment): solubility-enhancement tag derived from T7 phage gene 10B
   7573..7620    +  terminator     T7 terminator: transcription terminator for bacteriophage T7 RNA polymerase
>Addgene plasmid #181820 | pBEL1749 | addgene full sequence | sequence record 356903 | Addgene NGS Result
TGGCGAATGGG
[124 nt withheld, positions 12-135]
C
[91 nt withheld, positions 137-227]
A
[49 nt withheld, positions 229-277]
CCTTTGACGTTGGAGTCCACGTTCTTT
[37 nt withheld, positions 305-341]
ACCCTATCTCGGTCTATTCTTTTGATTTATAAGGGATTTTGCCGATTTCGGCCTATTGGTTAAAAAATGA
GCTGATTTAACAAAAATTTAACGCGAATTTTAACAAAATATTAACGCTTACAATTTAGGTGGCACTTTTC
GGGGAACGACGACCTGCAGCCAAGCTAGCTTGGCTGGACGTAAACTCCTCTTCAGACCTAATAACTTCGT
ATAGCATACATTATACGAAGTTATATTAAGGGTTATTGAATATGATCGGAATTGGGCTGCAGGAATTCGA
TAGCTTGGCTGCAGGTCGACCTCGAGGATGTGCGCGGAACCCCTATTTGTTTATTTTTCTAAATACATTC
AAATATGTATCCGCTCATGAGACAATAACCCTGATAAATGCTTCAATAATATTGAAAAAGGAAGAGTATG
AGTATTCAACATTTCCGTGTCGCCCTTATTCCCTTTTTTGCGGCATTTTGCCTTCCTGTTTTTGCTCACC
CAGAAACGCTGGTGAAAGTAAAAGATGCTGAAGATCAGTTGGGTGCACGAGTGGGTTACATCGAACTGGA
TCTCAACAGCGGTAAGATCCTTGAGAGTTTTCGCCCCGAAGAACGTTTTCCAATGATGAGCACTTTTAAA
GTTCTGCTATGTGGCGCGGTATTATCCCGTATTGACGCCGGGCAAGAGCAACTCGGTCGCCGCATACACT
ATTCTCAGAATGACTTGGTTGAGTACTCACCAGTCACAGAAAAGCATCTTACGGATGGCATGACAGTAAG
AGAATTATGCAGTGCTGCCATAACCATGAGTGATAACACTGCGGCCAACTTACTTCTGACAACGATCGGA
GGACCGAAGGAGCTAACCGCTTTTTTGCACAACATGGGGGATCATGTAACTCGCCTTGATCGTTGGGAAC
CGGAGCTGAATGAAGCCATACCAAACGACGAGCGTGACACCACGATGCCTGCAGCAATGGCAACAACGTT
GCGCAAACTATTAACTGGCGAACTACTTACTCTAGCTTCCCGGCAACAATTAATAGACTGGATGGAGGCG
GATAAAGTTGCAGGACCACTTCTGCGCTCGGCCCTTCCGGCTGGCTGGTTTATTGCTGATAAATCTGGAG
CCGGTGAGCGTGGCTCTCGCGGTATCATTGCAGCACTGGGGCCAGATGGTAAGCCCTCCCGTATCGTAGT
TATCTACACGACGGGGAGTCAGGCAACTATGGATGAACGAAATAGACAGATCGCTGAGATAGGTGCCTCA
CTGATTAAGCATTGGTAACTGTCAGACCAAGTTTACTCATATATACTTTAGATTGATTTAAAACTTCATT
TTTAATTTAAAAGGATCTAGGTGAAGATCCTTTTTGATAATCTCATGACCAAAATCCCTTAACGTGAGTT
TTCGTTCCACTGAGCGTCAGACCCCGTAGAAAAGATCAAAGGATCTTCTTGAGATCCTTTTTTTCTGCGC
GTAATCTGCTGCTTGCAAACAAAAAAACCACCGCTACCAGCGGTGGTTTGTTTGCCGGATCAAGAGCTAC
CAACTCTTTTTCCGAAGGTAACTGGCTTCAGCAGAGCGCAGATACCAAATACTGTCCTTCTAGTGTAGCC
GTAGTTAGGCCACCACTTCAAGAACTCTGTAGCACCGCCTACATACCTCGCTCTGCTAATCCTGTTACCA
GTGGCTGCTGCCAGTGGCGATAAGTCGTGTCTTACCGGGTTGGACTCAAGACGATAGTTACCGGATAAGG
CGCAGCGGTCGGGCTGAACGGGGGGTTCGTGCACACAGCCCAGCTTGGAGCGAACGACCTACACCGAACT
GAGATACCTACAGCGTGAGCTATGAGAAAGCGCCACGCTTCCCGAAGGGAGAAAGGCGGACAGGTATCCG
GTAAGCGGCAGGGTCGGAACAGGAGAGCGCACGAGGGAGCTTCCAGGGGGAAACGCCTGGTATCTTTATA
GTCCTGTCGGGTTTCGCCACCTCTGACTTGAGCGTCGATTTTTGTGATGCTCGTCAGGGGGGCGGAGCCT
ATGGAAAAACGCCAGCAACGCGGCCTTTTTACGGTTCCTGGCCTTTTGCTGGCCTTTTGCTCACATGTTC
TTTCCTGCGTTATCCCCTGATTCTGTGGATAACCGTATTACCGCCTTTGAGTGAGCTGATACCGCTCGCC
GCAGCCGAACGACCGAGCGCAGCGAGTCAGTGAGCGAGGAAGCGGAAGAGCGCCTGATGCGGTATTTTCT
CCTTACGCATCTGTGCGGTATTTCACACCGCAATGGTGCACTCTCAGTACAATCTGCTCTGATGCCGCAT
AGTTAAGCCAGTATACACTCCGCTATCGCTACGTGACTGGGTCATGGCTGCGCCCCGACACCCGCCAACA
CCCGCTGACGCGCCCTGACGGGCTTGTCTGCTCCCGGCATCCGCTTACAGACAAGCTGTGACCGTCTCCG
GGAGCTGCATGTGTCAGAGGTTTTCACCGTCATCACCGAAACGCGCGAGGCAGCTGCGGTAAAGCTCATC
AGCGTGGTCGTGAAGCGATTCACAGATGTCTGCCTGTTCATCCGCGTCCAGCTCGTTGAGTTTCTCCAGA
AGCGTTAATGTCTGGCTTCTGATAAAGCGGGCCATGTTAAGGGCGGTTTTTTCCTGTTTGGTCACTGATG
CCTCCGTGTAAGGGGGATTTCTGTTCATGGGGGTAATGATACCGATGAAACGAGAGAGGATGCTCACGAT
ACGGGTTACTGATGATGAACATGCCCGGTTACTGGAACGTTGTGAGGGTAAACAACTGGCGGTATGGATG
CGGCGGGACCAGAGAAAAATCACTCAGGGTCAATGCCAGCGCTTCGTTAATACAGATGTAGGTGTTCCAC
AGGGTAGCCAGCAGCATCCTGCGATGCAGATCCGGAACATAATGGTGCAGGGCGCTGACTTCCGCGTTTC
CAGACTTTACGAAACACGGAAACCGAAGACCATTCATGTTGTTGCTCAGGTCGCAGACGTTTTGCAGCAG
CAGTCGCTTCACGTTCGCTCGCGTATCGGTGATTCATTCTGCTAACCAGTAAGGCAACCCCGCCAGCCTA
GCCGGGTCCTCAACGACAGGAGCACGATCATGCGCACCCGTGGGGCCGCCATGCCGGCGATAATGGCCTG
CTTCTCGCCGAAACGTTTGGTGGCGGGACCAGTGACGAAGGCTTGAGCGAGGGCGTGCAAGATTCCGAAT
ACCGCAAGCGACAGGCCGATCATCGTCGCGCTCCAGCGAAAGCGGTCCTCGCCGAAAATGACCCAGAGCG
CTGCCGGCACCTGTCCTACGAGTTGCATGATAAAGAAGACAGTCATAAGTGCGGCGACGATAGTCATGCC
CCGCGCCCACCGGAAGGAGCTGACTGGGTTGAAGGCTCTCAAGGGCATCGGTCGAGATCCCGGTGCCTAA
TGAGTGAGCTAACTTACATTAATTGCGTTGCGCTCACTGCCCGCTTTCCAGTCGGGAAACCTGTCGTGCC
AGCTGCATTAATGAATCGGCCAACGCGCGGGGAGAGGCGGTTTGCGTATTGGGCGCCAGGGTGGTTTTTC
TTTTCACCAGTGAGACGGGCAACAGCTGATTGCCCTTCACCGCCTGGCCCTGAGAGAGTTGCAGCAAGCG
GTCCACGCTGGTTTGCCCCAGCAGGCGAAAATCCTGTTTGATGGTGGTTAACGGCGGGATATAACATGAG
CTGTCTTCGGTATCGTCGTATCCCACTACCGAGATATCCGCACCAACGCGCAGCCCGGACTCGGTAATGG
CGCGCATTGCGCCCAGCGCCATCTGATCGTTGGCAACCAGCATCGCAGTGGGAACGATGCCCTCATTCAG
CATTTGCATGGTTTGTTGAAAACCGGACATGGCACTCCAGTCGCCTTCCCGTTCCGCTATCGGCTGAATT
TGATTGCGAGTGAGATATTTATGCCAGCCAGCCAGACGCAGACGCGCCGAGACAGAACTTAATGGGCCCG
CTAACAGCGCGATTTGCTGGTGACCCAATGCGACCAGATGCTCCACGCCCAGTCGCGTACCGTCTTCATG
GGAGAAAATAATACTGTTGATGGGTGTCTGGTCAGAGACATCAAGAAATAACGCCGGAACATTAGTGCAG
GCAGCTTCCACAGCAATGGCATCCTGGTCATCCAGCGGATAGTTAATGATCAGCCCACTGACGCGTTGCG
CGAGAAGATTGTGCACCGCCGCTTTACAGGCTTCGACGCCGCTTCGTTCTACCATCGACACCACCACGCT
GGCACCCAGTTGATCGGCGCGAGATTTAATCGCCGCGACAATTTGCGACGGCGCGTGCAGGGCCAGACTG
GAGGTGGCAACGCCAATCAGCAACGACTGTTTGCCCGCCAGTTGTTGTGCCACGCGGTTGGGAATGTAAT
TCAGCTCCGCCATCGCCGCTTCCACTTTTTCCCGCGTTTTCGCAGAAACGTGGCTGGCCTGGTTCACCAC
GCGGGAAACGGTCTGATAAGAGACACCGGCATACTCTGCGACATCGTATAACGTTACTGGTTTCACATTC
ACCACCCTGAATTGACTCTCTTCCGGGCGCTATCATGCCATACCGCGAAAGGTTTTGCGCCATTCGATGG
TGTCCGGGATCTCGACGCTCTCCCTTATGCGACTCCTGCATTAGGAAGCAGCCCAGTAGTAGGTTGAGGC
CGTTGAGCACCGCCGCCGCAAGGAATGGTGCATGCAAGGAGATGGCGCCCAACAGTCCCCCGGCCACGGG
GCCTGCCACCATACCCACGCCGAAACAAGCGCTCATGAGCCCGAAGTGGCGAGCCCGATCTTCCCCATCG
GTGATGTCGGCGATATAGGCGCCAGCAACCGCACCTGTGGCGCCGGTGATGCCGGCCACGATGCGTCCGG
CGTAGAGGATCGAGATCTCGATCCCGCGAAATTAATACGACTCACTATAGGGGAATTGTGAGCGGATAAC
AATTCCCCTCTAGAAATAATTTTGTTTAACTTTGGCCCAGGAGATATACATATGCAGGACCGGGGTAATA
CCGTCACCATCGACTTTATGTCGGCGGATGGTATTGTTCCAGGCCGTACGCCTGTTCGTTATCAGGGCGT
TGAAGTCGGAACAGTGCAGGATATCAGCCTCAGCGACGATCTTCGTAAGATTGAAGTCAAGGTCAGCATC
AAGTCCGATATGAAAGATGCGCTGCGCGAAGAGACTCAGTTCTGGCTGGTGACGCCAAAAGCATCGTTGG
CAGGTGTCTCCGGGCTGGACGCCCTCGTCGGTGGGAACTATATCGGCATGATGCCGGGTAAAGGTAAAGA
GCAGGATCACTTTGTCGCACTCGATACCCAACCGAAATATCGGCTGGACAATGGCGATCTGATGATCCAC
CTGCAAGCCCCCGATCTCGGTTCGCTGAACAGCGGTTCATTGGTCTATTTCCGCAAGATCCCGGTGGGAA
AAGTCTACGACTATGCCATCAATCCCAACAAGCAAGGCGTGGTGATTGATGTCCTGATCGAGCGGCGTTT
TACCGATCTGGTGAAAAAAGGTAGCCGTTTCTGGAACGTTTCCGGCGTTGATGCCAACGTCAGTATCAGT
GGCGCGAAGGTGAAACTGGAAAGCCTGGCGGCACTGGTTAACGGTGCGATTGCCTTCGATTCACCAGAAG
AGTCGAAACCTGCCGAGGCGGAAGATACCTTTGGTCTGTATGAAGATCTGGCCCACAGCCAGCGTGGCGT
AATAATAAAACTGGAACTGCCGAGTGGGGCCGGATTAACCGCCGACTCGACGCCGTTAATGTATCAGGGG
CTGGAAGTCGGACAGCTGACTAAACTGGATTTAAATCCTGGTGGTAAAGTCACAGGGGAAATGACCGTTG
ATCCCAGCGTCGTTACCCTGCTTCGTGAAAATACCCGCATCGAATTACGCAACCCGAAATTATCCCTTAG
CGATGCTAATCTCAGCGCCCTGCTGACCGGCAAAACCTTCGAGCTGGTGCCCGGCGATGGCGAGCCACGC
AAAGAGTTCGTTGTTGTGCCAGGCGAAAAAGCACTGCTGCATGAACCTGATGTTCTGACGCTGACCCTGA
CCGCGCCGGAAAGTTACGGTATTGATGCGGGTCAGCCGCTCATTCTTCACGGCGTGCAGGTAGGCCAGGT
TATCGATCGTAAACTCACCAGCAAAGGCGTCACCTTTACCGTCGCCATCGAGCCTCAGCATCGCGAACTG
GTAAAAGGCGATAGCAAATTTGTCGTCAACAGCCGTGTCGATGTGAAGGTGGGGCTGGATGGCGTTGAGT
TTCTCGGTGCCAGCGCCTCAGAATGGATCAATGGCGGGATACGTATTCTGCCGGGCGATAAAGGTGAGAT
GAAAGCCAGCTATCCACTGTATGCCAATTTGGAAAAAGCGCTGGAGAACAGCCTTAGCGATTTACCCACC
ACAACCGTGAGTTTGAGTGCAGAGACGCTGCCGGATGTGCAGGCAGGATCGGTAGTGCTGTACCGTAAAT
TTGAAGTTGGTGAAGTGATTACCGTGCGTCCGCGAGCTAACGCGTTTGATATCGATCTGCATATTAAGCC
GGAGTATCGCAACCTTCTGACCAGCAATAGCGTGTTCTGGGCAGAAGGCGGGGCGAAAGTTCAGCTGAAT
GGTAGTGGTCTGACCGTACAGGCATCCCCGCTCTCCAGAGCATTAAAGGGAGCCATTAGCTTCGACAACC
TCAGCGGTGCCAGCGCCAGTCAGCGTAAAGGCGATAAGCGTATTCTGTATGCTTCCGAAACAGCGGCCCG
TGCGGTTGGCGGGCAGATTACGCTTCACGCTTTCGATGCCGGAAAACTGGCGGTCGGGATGCCAATTCGC
TATCTCGGTATTGATATCGGGCAAATCCAGACGCTGGATCTGATTACCGCACGCAATGAAGTACAGGCAA
AGGCGGTACTTTACCCGGAATATGTCCAGACCTTTGCTCGCGGTGGTACGCGCTTCTCAGTGGTCACACC
GCAAATTTCGGCAGCTGGCGTTGAGCATCTTGATACTATCCTCCAGCCGTATATCAACGTCGAACCAGGC
CGGGGCAATCCTCGCCGCGACTTTGAATTACAAGAGGCCACCATTACTGATTCGCGTTACCTGGATGGCC
ATCACCACCATCACCATTAAGGCCGGCCGATCCGGCTGCTAACAAAGCCCGAAAGGAAGCTGAGTTGGCT
GCTGCCACCGCTGAGCAATAACTAGCATAACCCCTTGGGGCCTCTAAACGGGTCTTGAGGGGTTTTTTGC
TGAAAGGAGGAACTATATCCGGAT
